>Addgene plasmid #14154 | pAG425GPD-ccdB | depositor full sequence | sequence record 7817 | Author sequence
GACGAAAGGGCCTCGTGATACGCCTATTTTTATAGGTTAATGTCATGATAATAATGGTTTCTTAGTATGA
TCCAATATCAAAGGAAATGATAGCATTGAAGGATGAGACTAATCCAATTGAGGAGTGGCAGCATATAGAA
CAGCTAAAGGGTAGTGCTGAAGGAAGCATACGATACCCCGCATGGAATGGGATAATATCACAGGAGGTAC
TAGACTACCTTTCATCCTACATAAATAGACGCATATAAGTACGCATTTAAGCATAAACACGCACTATGCC
GTTCTTCTCATGTATATATATATACAGGCAACACGCAGATATAGGTGCGACGTGAACAGTGAGCTGTATG
TGCGCAGCTCGCGTTGCATTTTCGGAAGCGCTCGTTTTCGGAAACGCTTTGAAGTTCCTATTCCGAAGTT
CCTATTCTCTAGAAAGTATAGGAACTTCAGAGCGCTTTTGAAAACCAAAAGCGCTCTGAAGACGCACTTT
CAAAAAACCAAAAACGCACCGGACTGTAACGAGCTACTAAAATATTGCGAATACCGCTTCCACAAACATT
GCTCAAAAGTATCTCTTTGCTATATATCTCTGTGCTATATCCCTATATAACCTACCCATCCACCTTTCGC
TCCTTGAACTTGCATCTAAACTCGACCTCTACATTTTTTATGTTTATCTCTAGTATTACTCTTTAGACAA
AAAAATTGTAGTAAGAACTATTCATAGAGTGAATCGAAAACAATACGAAAATGTAAACATTTCCTATACG
TAGTATATAGAGACAAAATAGAAGAAACCGTTCATAATTTTCTGACCAATGAAGAATCATCAACGCTATC
ACTTTCTGTTCACAAAGTATGCGCAATCCACATCGGTATAGAATATAATCGGGGATGCCTTTATCTTGAA
AAAATGCACCCGCAGCTTCGCTAGTAATCAGTAAACGCGGGAAGTGGAGTCAGGCTTTTTTTATGGAAGA
GAAAATAGACACCAAAGTAGCCTTCTTCTAACCTTAACGGACCTACAGTGCAAAAAGTTATCAAGAGACT
GCATTATAGAGCGCACAAAGGAGAAAAAAAGTAATCTAAGATGCTTTGTTAGAAAAATAGCGCTCTCGGG
ATGCATTTTTGTAGAACAAAAAAGAAGTATAGATTCTTTGTTGGTAAAATAGCGCTCTCGCGTTGCATTT
CTGTTCTGTAAAAATGCAGCTCAGATTCTTTGTTTGAAAAATTAGCGCTCTCGCGTTGCATTTTTGTTTT
ACAAAAATGAAGCACAGATTCTTCGTTGGTAAAATAGCGCTTTCGCGTTGCATTTCTGTTCTGTAAAAAT
GCAGCTCAGATTCTTTGTTTGAAAAATTAGCGCTCTCGCGTTGCATTTTTGTTCTACAAAATGAAGCACA
GATGCTTCGTTCAGGTGGCACTTTTCGGGGAAATGTGCGCGGAACCCCTATTTGTTTATTTTTCTAAATA
CATTCAAATATGTATCCGCTCATGAGACAATAACCCTGATAAATGCTTCAATAATATTGAAAAAGGAAGA
GTATGAGTATTCAACATTTCCGTGTCGCCCTTATTCCCTTTTTTGCGGCATTTTGCCTTCCTGTTTTTGC
TCACCCAGAAACGCTGGTGAAAGTAAAAGATGCTGAAGATCAGTTGGGTGCACGAGTGGGTTACATCGAA
CTGGATCTCAACAGCGGTAAGATCCTTGAGAGTTTTCGCCCCGAAGAACGTTTTCCAATGATGAGCACTT
TTAAAGTTCTGCTATGTGGCGCGGTATTATCCCGTATTGACGCCGGGCAAGAGCAACTCGGTCGCCGCAT
ACACTATTCTCAGAATGACTTGGTTGAGTACTCACCAGTCACAGAAAAGCATCTTACGGATGGCATGACA
GTAAGAGAATTATGCAGTGCTGCCATAACCATGAGTGATAACACTGCGGCCAACTTACTTCTGACAACGA
TCGGAGGACCGAAGGAGCTAACCGCTTTTTTGCACAACATGGGGGATCATGTAACTCGCCTTGATCGTTG
GGAACCGGAGCTGAATGAAGCCATACCAAACGACGAGCGTGACACCACGATGCCTGTAGCAATGGCAACA
ACGTTGCGCAAACTATTAACTGGCGAACTACTTACTCTAGCTTCCCGGCAACAATTAATAGACTGGATGG
AGGCGGATAAAGTTGCAGGACCACTTCTGCGCTCGGCCCTTCCGGCTGGCTGGTTTATTGCTGATAAATC
TGGAGCCGGTGAGCGTGGGTCTCGCGGTATCATTGCAGCACTGGGGCCAGATGGTAAGCCCTCCCGTATC
GTAGTTATCTACACGACGGGGAGTCAGGCAACTATGGATGAACGAAATAGACAGATCGCTGAGATAGGTG
CCTCACTGATTAAGCATTGGTAACTGTCAGACCAAGTTTACTCATATATACTTTAGATTGATTTAAAACT
TCATTTTTAATTTAAAAGGATCTAGGTGAAGATCCTTTTTGATAATCTCATGACCAAAATCCCTTAACGT
GAGTTTTCGTTCCACTGAGCGTCAGACCCCGTAGAAAAGATCAAAGGATCTTCTTGAGATCCTTTTTTTC
TGCGCGTAATCTGCTGCTTGCAAACAAAAAAACCACCGCTACCAGCGGTGGTTTGTTTGCCGGATCAAGA
GCTACCAACTCTTTTTCCGAAGGTAACTGGCTTCAGCAGAGCGCAGATACCAAATACTGTCCTTCTAGTG
TAGCCGTAGTTAGGCCACCACTTCAAGAACTCTGTAGCACCGCCTACATACCTCGCTCTGCTAATCCTGT
TACCAGTGGCTGCTGCCAGTGGCGATAAGTCGTGTCTTACCGGGTTGGACTCAAGACGATAGTTACCGGA
TAAGGCGCAGCGGTCGGGCTGAACGGGGGGTTCGTGCACACAGCCCAGCTTGGAGCGAACGACCTACACC
GAACTGAGATACCTACAGCGTGAGCTATGAGAAAGCGCCACGCTTCCCGAAGGGAGAAAGGCGGACAGGT
ATCCGGTAAGCGGCAGGGTCGGAACAGGAGAGCGCACGAGGGAGCTTCCAGGGGGAAACGCCTGGTATCT
TTATAGTCCTGTCGGGTTTCGCCACCTCTGACTTGAGCGTCGATTTTTGTGATGCTCGTCAGGGGGGCGG
AGCCTATGGAAAAACGCCAGCAACGCGGCCTTTTTACGGTTCCTGGCCTTTTGCTGGCCTTTTGCTCACA
TGTTCTTTCCTGCGTTATCCCCTGATTCTGTGGATAACCGTATTACCGCCTTTGAGTGAGCTGATACCGC
TCGCCGCAGCCGAACGACCGAGCGCAGCGAGTCAGTGAGCGAGGAAGCGGAAGAGCGCCCAATACGCAAA
CCGCCTCTCCCCGCGCGTTGGCCGATTCATTAATGCAGCTGGCACGACAGGTTTCCCGACTGGAAAGCGG
GCAGTGAGCGCAACGCAATTAATGTGAGTTACCTCACTCATTAGGCACCCCAGGCTTTACACTTTATGCT
TCCGGCTCCTATGTTGTGTGGAATTGTGAGCGGATAACAATTTCACACAGGAAACAGCTATGACCATGAT
TACGCCAAGCGCGCAATTAACCCTCACTAAAGGGAACAAAAGCTGGAGCTCTTCGAGTTTATCATTATCA
ATACTCGCCATTTCAAAGAATACGTAAATAATTAATAGTAGTGATTTTCCTAACTTTATTTAGTCAAAAA
ATTAGCCTTTTAATTCTGCTGTAACCCGTACATGCCCAAAATAGGGGGCGGGTTACACAGAATATATAAC
ACCGAAGGTGCCTGGGTGAACAGGTTTATTCCTGGCATCCACTAAATATAATGGAGCCCGCTTTTTAAGC
TGGCATCCAGAAAAAAAAAGAATCCCAGCACCAAAATATTGTTTTCTTCACCAACCATCAGTTCATAGGT
CCATTCTCTTAGCGCAACTACAGAGAACAGGGGCACAAACAGGCAAAAAACGGGCACAACCTCAATGGAG
TGATGCAACCTGCCTGGAGTAAATGATGACACAAGGCAATTGACCCACGCATGTATCTATCTCATTTTCT
TACACCTTCTATTACCTTCTGCTCTCTCTGATTTGGAAAAAGCTGAAAAAAAAGGTTGAAACCAGTTCCC
TGAAATTATTCCCCTACTTGACTAATAAGTATATAAAGACGGTAGGTATTGATTGTAATTCTGTAAATCT
ATTTCTTAAACTTCTTAAATTCTACTTTTATAGTTAGTCTTTTTTTTAGTTTTAAAACACCAGAACTTAG
TTTCGACGGATTCTAGAACTAGTGGATCCCCCATCACAAGTTTGTACAAAAAAGCTGAACGAGAAACGTA
AAATGATATAAATATCAATATATTAAATTAGATTTTGCATAAAAAACAGACTACATAATACTGTAAAACA
CAACATATCCAGTCACTATGGCGGCCGCATTAGGCACCCCAGGCTTTACACTTTATGCTTCCGGCTCGTA
TAATGTGTGGATTTTGAGTTAGGATCCGTCGAGATTTTCAGGAGCTAAGGAAGCTAAAATGGAGAAAAAA
ATCACTGGATATACCACCGTTGATATATCCCAATGGCATCGTAAAGAACATTTTGAGGCATTTCAGTCAG
TTGCTCAATGTACCTATAACCAGACCGTTCAGCTGGATATTACGGCCTTTTTAAAGACCGTAAAGAAAAA
TAAGCACAAGTTTTATCCGGCCTTTATTCACATTCTTGCCCGCCTGATGAATGCTCATCCGGAATTCCGT
ATGGCAATGAAAGACGGTGAGCTGGTGATATGGGATAGTGTTCACCCTTGTTACACCGTTTTCCATGAGC
AAACTGAAACGTTTTCATCGCTCTGGAGTGAATACCACGACGATTTCCGGCAGTTTCTACACATATATTC
GCAAGATGTGGCGTGTTACGGTGAAAACCTGGCCTATTTCCCTAAAGGGTTTATTGAGAATATGTTTTTC
GTCTCAGCCAATCCCTGGGTGAGTTTCACCAGTTTTGATTTAAACGTGGCCAATATGGACAACTTCTTCG
CCCCCGTTTTCACCATGGGCAAATATTATACGCAAGGCGACAAGGTGCTGATGCCGCTGGCGATTCAGGT
TCATCATGCCGTCTGTGATGGCTTCCATGTCGGCAGAATGCTTAATGAATTACAACAGTACTGCGATGAG
TGGCAGGGCGGGGCGTAAACGCCGCGTGGATCCGGCTTACTAAAAGCCAGATAACAGTATGCGTATTTGC
GCGCTGATTTTTGCGGTATAAGAATATATACTGATATGTATACCCGAAGTATGTCAAAAAGAGGTATGCT
ATGAAGCAGCGTATTACAGTGACAGTTGACAGCGACAGCTATCAGTTGCTCAAGGCATATATGATGTCAA
TATCTCCGGTCTGGTAAGCACAACCATGCAGAATGAAGCCCGTCGTCTGCGTGCCGAACGCTGGAAAGCG
GAAAATCAGGAAGGGATGGCTGAGGTCGCCCGGTTTATTGAAATGAACGGCTCTTTTGCTGACGAGAACA
GGGGCTGGTGAAATGCAGTTTAAGGTTTACACCTATAAAAGAGAGAGCCGTTATCGTCTGTTTGTGGATG
TACAGAGTGATATTATTGACACGCCCGGGCGACGGATGGTGATCCCCCTGGCCAGTGCACGTCTGCTGTC
AGATAAAGTCTCCCGTGAACTTTACCCGGTGGTGCATATCGGGGATGAAAGCTGGCGCATGATGACCACC
GATATGGCCAGTGTGCCGGTCTCCGTTATCGGGGAAGAAGTGGCTGATCTCAGCCACCGCGAAAATGACA
TCAAAAACGCCATTAACCTGATGTTCTGGGGAATATAAATGTCAGGCTCCCTTATACACAGCCAGTCTGC
AGGTCGACCATAGTGACTGGATATGTTGTGTTTTACAGTATTATGTAGTCTGTTTTTTATGCAAAATCTA
ATTTAATATATTGATATTTATATCATTTTACGTTTCTCGTTCAGCTTTCTTGTACAAAGTGGTGATGGGC
TGCAGGAATTCGATATCAAGCTTATCGATACCGTCGACCTCGAGTCATGTAATTAGTTATGTCACGCTTA
CATTCACGCCCTCCCCCCACATCCGCTCTAACCGAAAAGGAAGGAGTTAGACAACCTGAAGTCTAGGTCC
CTATTTATTTTTTTATAGTTATGTTAGTATTAAGAACGTTATTTATATTTCAAATTTTTCTTTTTTTTCT
GTACAGACGCGTGTACGCATGTAACATTATACTGAAAACCTTGCTTGAGAAGGTTTTGGGACGCTCGAAG
GCTTTAATTTGCGGCCGGTACCCAATTCGCCCTATAGTGAGTCGTATTACGCGCGCTCACTGGCCGTCGT
TTTACAACGTCGTGACTGGGAAAACCCTGGCGTTACCCAACTTAATCGCCTTGCAGCACATCCCCCTTTC
GCCAGCTGGCGTAATAGCGAAGAGGCCCGCACCGATCGCCCTTCCCAACAGTTGCGCAGCCTGAATGGCG
AATGGCGCG
[124 nt withheld, positions 6520-6643]
C
[91 nt withheld, positions 6645-6735]
A
[49 nt withheld, positions 6737-6785]
CCTTTGACGTTGGAGTCCACGTTCTTT
[37 nt withheld, positions 6813-6849]
ACCCTATCTCGGTCTATTCTTTTGATTTATAAGGGATTTTGCCGATTTCGGCCTATTGGTTAAAAAATGA
GCTGATTTAACAAAAATTTAACGCGAATTTTAACAAAATATTAACGTTTACAATTTCCTGATGCGGTATT
TTCTCCTTACGCATCTGTGCGGTATTTCACACCGCATATCGACGGTCGAGGAGAACTTCTAGTATATCCA
CATACCTAATATTATTGCCTTATTAAAAATGGAATCCCAACAATTACATCAAAATCCACATTCTCTTCAA
AATCAATTGTCCTGTACTTCCTTGTTCATGTGTGTTCAAAAACGTTATATTTATAGGATAATTATACTCT
ATTTCTCAACAAGTAATTGGTTGTTTGGCCGAGCGGTCTAAGGCGCCTGATTCAAGAAATATCTTGACCG
CAGTTAACTGTGGGAATACTCAGGTATCGTAAGATGCAAGAGTTCGAATCTCTTAGCAACCATTATTTTT
TTCCTCAACATAACGAGAACACACAGGGGCGCTATCGCACAGAATCAAATTCGATGACTGGAAATTTTTT
GTTAATTTCAGAGGTCGCCTGACGCATATACCTTTTTCAACTGAAAAATTGGGAGAAAAAGGAAAGGTGA
GAGGCCGGAACCGGCTTTTCATATAGAATAGAGAAGCGTTCATGACTAAATGCTTGCATCACAATACTTG
AAGTTGACAATATTATTTAAGGACCTATTGTTTTTTCCAATAGGTGGTTAGCAATCGTCTTACTTTCTAA
CTTTTCTTACCTTTTACATTTCAGCAATATATATATATATTTCAAGGATATACCATTCTAATGTCTGCCC
CTATGTCTGCCCCTAAGAAGATCGTCGTTTTGCCAGGTGACCACGTTGGTCAAGAAATCACAGCCGAAGC
CATTAAGGTTCTTAAAGCTATTTCTGATGTTCGTTCCAATGTCAAGTTCGATTTCGAAAATCATTTAATT
GGTGGTGCTGCTATCGATGCTACAGGTGTCCCACTTCCAGATGAGGCGCTGGAAGCCTCCAAGAAGGTTG
ATGCCGTTTTGTTAGGTGCTGTGGCTGGTCCTAAATGGGGTACCGGTAGTGTTAGACCTGAACAAGGTTT
ACTAAAAATCCGTAAAGAACTTCAATTGTACGCCAACTTAAGACCATGTAACTTTGCATCCGACTCTCTT
TTAGACTTATCTCCAATCAAGCCACAATTTGCTAAAGGTACTGACTTCGTTGTTGTCAGAGAATTAGTGG
GAGGTATTTACTTTGGTAAGAGAAAGGAAGACGATGGTGATGGTGTCGCTTGGGATAGTGAACAATACAC
CGTTCCAGAAGTGCAAAGAATCACAAGAATGGCCGCTTTCATGGCCCTACAACATGAGCCACCATTGCCT
ATTTGGTCCTTGGATAAAGCTAATCTTTTGGCCTCTTCAAGATTATGGAGAAAAACTGTGGAGGAAACCA
TCAAGAACGAATTCCCTACATTGAAGGTTCAACATCAATTGATTGATTCTGCCGCCATGATCCTAGTTAA
GAACCCAACCCACCTAAATGGTATTATAATCACCAGCAACATGTTTGGTGATATCATCTCCGATGAAGCC
TCCGTTATCCCAGGTTCCTTGGGTTTGTTGCCATCTGCGTCCTTGGCCTCTTTGCCAGACAAGAACACCG
CATTTGGTTTGTACGAACCATGCCACGGTTCTGCTCCAGATTTGCCAAAGAATAAGGTTGACCCTATCGC
CACTATCTTGTCTGCTGCAATGATGTTGAAATTGTCATTGAACTTGCCTGAAGAAGGTAAGGCCATTGAA
GATGCAGTTAAAAAGGTTTTGGATGCAGGTATCAGAACTGGTGATTTAGGTGGTTCCAACAGTACCACCG
AAGTCGGTGATGCTGTCGCCGAAGAAGTTAAGAAAATCCTTGCTTAAAAAGATTCTCTTTTTTTATGATA
TTTGTACATAAACTTTATAAATGAAATTCATAATAGAAACGACACGAAATTACAAAATGGAATATGTTCA
TAGGGTAGACGAAACTATATACGCAATCTACATACATTTATCAAGAAGGAGAAAAAGGAGGATAGTAAAG
GAATACAGGTAAGCAAATTGATACTAATGGCTCAACGTGATAAGGAAAAAGAATTGCACTTTAACATTAA
TATTGACAAGGAGGAGGGCACCACACAAAAAGTTAGGTGTAACAGAAAATCATGAAACTACGATTCCTAA
TTTGATATTGGAGGATTTTCTCTAAAAAAAAAAAAATACAACAAATAAAAAACACTCAATGACCTGACCA
TTTGATGGAGTTTAAGTCAATACCTTCTTGAAGCATTTCCCATAATGGTGAAAGTTCCCTCAAGAATTTT
ACTCTGTCAGAAACGGCCTTACGACGTAGTCGATATGGTGCACTCTCAGTACAATCTGCTCTGATGCCGC
ATAGTTAAGCCAGCCCCGACACCCGCCAACACCCGCTGACGCGCCCTGACGGGCTTGTCTGCTCCCGGCA
TCCGCTTACAGACAAGCTGTGACCGTCTCCGGGAGCTGCATGTGTCAGAGGTTTTCACCGTCATCACCGA
AACGCGCGA
Features (pLannotate 1.2.2; 30 found; start..end, strand, type, name):
     69..1411    +  rep_origin     2μ ori: yeast 2μ plasmid origin of replication
   1438..1542    +  promoter       AmpR promoter: bla
   1543..2403    +  CDS            AmpR: β-lactamase; bla; confers resistance to ampicillin, carbenicillin, and related antibiotics
   2574..3162    +  rep_origin     ori: high-copy-number ColE1/pMB1/pBR322/pUC origin of replication
   3345..3437    +  CDS            lacI (fragment): lac repressor; lacI; The lac repressor binds to the lac operator to inhibit transcription in E. coli. This inhibition can be relieved by adding lactose or isopropyl-β-D-thiogalactopyranoside (IPTG).
   3450..3471    +  protein_bind   CAP binding site: CAP binding activates transcription in the presence of cAMP. E. coli catabolite activator protein
   3486..3516    +  promoter       lac promoter: promoter for the E. coli lac operon
   3524..3540    +  protein_bind   lac operator: The lac repressor binds to the lac operator to inhibit transcription in E. coli. This inhibition can be relieved by adding lactose or isopropyl-β-D-thiogalactopyranoside (IPTG). lac repressor encoded by lacI
   3585..3603    +  promoter       T3 promoter: promoter for bacteriophage T3 RNA polymerase
   3632..4276    +  promoter       GAP promoter: S. cerevisiae TDH3; promoter for glyceraldehyde-3-phosphate dehydrogenase
   4282..4302    +  misc_feature   MCS (fragment): pBluescript multiple cloning site
   4306..4430    +  protein_bind   attR1: mutant version of attR; recombination site for the Gateway® LR reaction LR Clonase™
   4455..4485    +  promoter       lac UV5 promoter: E. coli lac promoter with an "up" mutation
   4509..4538    +  promoter       cat promoter (fragment): promoter of the E. coli cat gene encoding chloramphenicol acetyltransferase
   4539..5198    +  CDS            CmR: chloramphenicol acetyltransferase; cat; confers resistance to chloramphenicol
   5380..5538    +  CDS            ccdA (fragment): CCDA_ECO57 - Also known as H, letA. Experimental evidence at protein level: Swiss-Prot protein existence level 1. Antitoxin component of a type II toxin-antitoxin (TA) system which inhibits the post-segregational killing (PSK) of plasmid-free cells, also referred to as a plasmid addiction system. Binds to and blocks the activity of CcdB; will also remove bound CcdB protein from the CcdB-GyrA complex by forming a CcdA-CcdB complex, a process termed rejuvenation. Functions as a transcriptional corepressor for the ccdAB operon, repression also requires CcdB (By similarity). From Escherichia coli
   5543..5845    +  CDS            ccdB: CCDB_ECOLI - Also known as G, letB, letD. Experimental evidence at protein level: Swiss-Prot protein existence level 1. Toxic component of a type II toxin-antitoxin (TA) system, functioning in plasmid maintainence. Responsible for the post- segregational killing (PSK) of plasmid-free cells, also referred to as a plasmid addiction system. Half-life of over 2 hours. Cell killing by CcdB is accompanied by filamentation, defects in chromosome and plasmid segregation, defects in cell division, formation of anucleate cells, decreased DNA synthesis and plasmid loss. Interferes with the activity of DN
   5889..6013    -  protein_bind   attR2: mutant version of attR; recombination site for the Gateway® LR reaction LR Clonase™
   6017..6064    +  misc_feature   MCS (fragment): pBluescript multiple cloning site
   6065..6312    +  terminator     CYC1 terminator: S. cerevisiae CYC1; transcription terminator for CYC1
   6331..6349    -  promoter       T7 promoter: promoter for bacteriophage T7 RNA polymerase
   6357..6512    +  CDS            lacZα (fragment): LacZα fragment of β-galactosidase; lacZ fragment
   6520..6975    +  rep_origin     f1 ori (sequence partly withheld): f1 bacteriophage origin of replication; arrow indicates direction of (+) strand synthesis
   6976..7028    -  misc_feature   bom (fragment): basis of mobility region from pBR322
   7058..7135    +  CDS            YO192_YEAST (fragment): Experimental evidence at protein level: Swiss-Prot protein existence level 1. From Saccharomyces cerevisiae (strain ATCC 204508 / S288c) (Baker's yeast).
   7275..7679    +  promoter       LEU2 promoter: S. cerevisiae LEU2
   7692..8786    +  CDS            LEU2: 3-isopropylmalate dehydrogenase, required for leucine biosynthesis; S. cerevisiae LEU2; yeast auxotrophic marker
   9148..9249    -  CDS            NFS1 (fragment): NFS1_YEAST - Also known as SPL1 From Saccharomyces cerevisiae (strain ATCC 204508 / S288c) (Baker's yeast).
   9262..9312    -  misc_feature   bom (fragment): basis of mobility region from pBR322
   9414..1       -  CDS            rop (fragment) (across the origin): Rop protein, which maintains plasmids at low copy number; rop
