[The description below was written by a language model from this plasmid's Addgene catalogue record and pLannotate feature annotations shown in this document.]
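Description:
pAG425GPD-ccdB is an empty Gateway destination vector for constitutive protein expression in Saccharomyces cerevisiae, built on the pRS425 yeast–E. coli shuttle backbone. In yeast it replicates episomally from the 2μ origin, which typically gives a high copy number, and it is maintained through the LEU2 auxotrophic marker (3-isopropylmalate dehydrogenase under its own promoter) in leucine-auxotrophic strains. In bacteria it carries a high-copy ColE1/pUC-type origin and the AmpR β-lactamase gene. An f1 origin, lacZα and lac regulatory fragments, and flanking T3 and T7 promoters remain from the pBluescript-derived backbone.

The expression unit consists of the strong constitutive GPD (TDH3, glyceraldehyde-3-phosphate dehydrogenase) promoter, a Gateway cassette, and the CYC1 transcription terminator. The cassette is bounded by attR1 and attR2 and contains a chloramphenicol resistance gene (CmR) together with the ccdB toxin gene, whose product poisons DNA gyrase in ordinary E. coli. The unrecombined vector therefore has to be propagated in a ccdB-tolerant strain, where it confers both ampicillin and chloramphenicol resistance. In an LR Clonase reaction with an attL-flanked entry clone, the CmR–ccdB segment is exchanged for the gene of interest. This places the gene between the GPD promoter and the CYC1 terminator, and ccdB counter-selects against unreacted vector in standard strains.

No epitope tag or fluorescent fusion is annotated next to the att sites, so inserts appear to be expressed untagged. The plasmid belongs to a suite of yeast Gateway vectors designed for high-throughput genetic analysis. The depositor notes that the full sequence is provided for reference only and may not match the physical plasmid exactly.
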