Addgene plasmid #14154: pAG425GPD-ccdB
Purpose: (Empty Backbone)
Depositing lab: Susan Lindquist. Depositing organization: Whitehead Institute for Biomedical Research. Publication: A suite of Gateway cloning vectors for high-throughput genetic analysis in Saccharomyces cerevisiae. Alberti S, Gitler AD, Lindquist S. Yeast. 2007 Oct . 24(10):913-9. 10.1002/yea.1502 PubMed 17583893.
Backbone
  Vector backbone: pRS425
  Vector type: Yeast Expression ; Gateway Destination
  Selectable markers: LEU2
Growth in bacteria
  Bacterial resistance: Chloramphenicol and Ampicillin, 25 & 100 μg/mL
  Growth temperature: 37°C
  Growth strain: ccdB Survival
  Growth instructions: DB3.1, ccdB Survival
  Copy number: Unknown
Gene/Insert
  Gene/Insert name: None
  Cloning method: Gateway Cloning
  Sequencing primers: 5′ GPDPro_F
Terms and licenses: Academic/Nonprofit Terms; Industry Terms: Not Available to Industry
Depositor comments: Type of plasmid: 2-micron. This plasmid contains the Gateway technology from Invitrogen; Invitrogen requires purchasing of Gateway Clonase for carrying out the Gateway recombinational cloning reaction http://www.invitrogen.com Please note that the full plasmid sequence is provided as a reference only, and may not match the exact sequence of the plasmid.
How to cite: pAG425GPD-ccdB was a gift from Susan Lindquist (Addgene plasmid # 14154 ; http://n2t.net/addgene:14154 ; RRID:Addgene_14154)
