>Addgene plasmid #14154 | pAG425GPD-ccdB | addgene partial sequence | sequence record 20427 | 14154 with pRS_marker
GTTAAGGCCGTTTCTGACAGAGTAAAATTCTTGAGGGAACTTTCACCATTATGGGAAATGGTTCAAGAAG
GTATTGACTTAAACTCCATCAAATGGTCAGGTCATTGAGTGTTTTTTATTTGTTGTATTTTTTTTTTTTT
AGAGAAAATCCTCCAATATATAAATTAGGAATCATAGTTTCATGATTTTCTGTTACACCTAACTTTTTGT
GTGGTGCCCTCCTCCTTGTCAATATTAATGTTAAAGTGCAATTCTTTTTCCTTATCACGTTGAGCCATTA
GTATCAATTTGCTTACCTGTATTCCTTTACATCCTCCTTTTTCTCCTTCTTGATAAATGTATGTAGATTG
CGTATATAGTTTCGTCTACCCTATGAACATATTCCATTTTGTAATTTCGTGTCGTTTCTATTATGAATTT
CATTTATAAAGTTTATGTACAAATATCATAAAAAAAGAGAATCTTTTTAAGCAAGGATTTTCTTAACTTC
TTCGGCGACAGCATCACCGACTTCGGTGGTACTGTTGGAACCACCTAAATCACCAGTTCTGATACCTGCA
TCCAAAACCTTTTTAACTGCATCTTCAATGGCCTTACCTTCTTCAGGCAAGTTCAATGACAATTTCAACA
TCATTGCAGCAGACAAGATAGTGGCGATAGGGTTGACCTTATTCTTTG
