>Addgene plasmid #14154 | pAG425GPD-ccdB | addgene partial sequence | sequence record 20428 | 14154 with GW5
GCATAAAGTGTAAAGCCTGGGGGTGCCTAATGCGGCCGCCATAGTGACTGGATATGTTGTGTTTTACAGT
ATTATGTAGTCTGTTTTTTATGCAAAATCTAATTTAATATATTGATATTTATATCATTTTACGTTTCTCG
TTCAGCTTTTTTGTACAAACTTGTGATGGGGGATCCACTAGTTCTAGAATCCGTCGAAACTAAGTTCTGG
TGTTTTAAAACTAAAAAAAAGACTAACTATAAAAGTAGAATTTAAGAAGTTTAAGAAATAGATTTACAGA
ATTACAATCAATACCTACCGTCTTTATATACTTATTAGTCAAGTAGGGGAATAATTTCAGGGAACTGGTT
TCAACCTTTTTTTTCAGCTTTTTCCAAATCAGAGAGAGCAGAAGGTAATAGAAGGTGTAAGAAAATGAGA
TAGATACATGCGTGGGTCAATTGCCTTGTGTCATCATTTACTCCAGGCAGGTTGCATCACTCCATTGAGG
TTGTGCCCGTTTTTTGCCTGTTTGTGCCCCTGTTCTCTGTAGTTGCGCTAAGAGAATGGACCTATGAACT
GATGGTTGGTGAAGAAAACAATATTTTGGTGCTGGGATTCTTTTTTTTTCTGGATGCCAGCTTACAAAGC
GGGCTCCATTATATTT
