>Addgene plasmid #14154 | pAG425GPD-ccdB | addgene partial sequence | sequence record 20429 | 14154 with GW3
CGGGGAAGAAGTGGCTGATCTCAGCCACCGCGAAAAAACATCAAAAACGCCATTAACCTGATGTTCTGGG
GAATATAAATGTCAGGCTCCCTTATACACAGCCAGTCTGCAGGTCGACCATAGTGACTGGATATGTTGTG
TTTTACAGTATTATGTAGTCTGTTTTTTATGCAAAATCTAATTTAATATATTGATATTTATATCATTTTA
CGTTTCTCGTTCAGCTTTCTTGTACAAAGTGGTGATGGGCTGCAGGAATTCGATATCAAGCTTATCGATA
CCGTCGACCTCGAGTCATGTAATTAGTTATGTCACGCTTACATTCACGCCCTCCCCCCACATCCGCTCTA
ACCGAAAAGGAAGGAGTTAGACAACCTGAAGTCTAGGTCCCTATTTATTTTTTTATAGTTATGTTAGTAT
TAAGAACGTTATTTATATTTCAAATTTTTCTTTTTTTTCTGTACAGACGCGTGTACGCATGTAACATTAT
ACTGAAAACCTTGCTTGAGAAGGTTTTGGGACGCTCGAAGGCTTTAATTTGCGGCCGGTACCCAATTCGC
CCTATAGTGAGTCGTATTACGCGCGCTCACTGGCCGTCGTTTTACAACGTCGTGACTGGGAAAACCCTGG
CGTTACCCAACTTAATCGCCTTGCAGCACAT
